Addgene plasmid #19184: pMOD4 RT-G
Depositing lab: Al Fisher. Depositing organization: University of Pittsburgh (University, School of Medicine, and Cancer Institute). Publication: A simplified, robust, and streamlined procedure for the production of C. elegans transgenes via recombineering. Zhang Y, Nash L, Fisher AL.. BMC Dev Biol. 2008 Dec 30;8(1):119. 10.1186/1471-213X-8-119 PubMed 19116030.
Backbone
  Vector backbone: pMOD4
  Backbone manufacturer: Epicentre
  Backbone size w/o insert (bp): 2100
  Vector type: Recombineering
Growth in bacteria
  Bacterial resistance: Ampicillin and Tetracycline, 100 & 10 μg/mL
  Growth temperature: 37°C
  Growth strain: JM109 lambda pir
  Growth instructions: JM109 lambda pir or other non-pir116 pir containing bacteria
  Copy number: Low Copy
Gene/Insert
  Gene/Insert name: rpsL tetA (alt name: RT cassette)
  Species: E.coli
  Insert size (bp): 2548
  Tag / fusion protein: 50 nucleotides of FLAG-GFP (N terminal on insert); 50 nucleotides of FLAG-GFP (C terminal on insert)
  Cloning method: Restriction Enzyme; 5′ cloning site XbaI (not destroyed); 3′ cloning site EcoRI (not destroyed)
  Sequencing primers: 5′ GTCAGTGAGCGAGGAAGCGGAAG; 3′ ATTCAGGCTGCGCAACTGT
Resource information
  A portion of this plasmid was derived from a plasmid made by: RT sequence is from pBAC-RT
Terms and licenses: Academic/Nonprofit Terms; Industry Terms: Not Available to Industry
How to cite: pMOD4 RT-G was a gift from Al Fisher (Addgene plasmid # 19184 ; http://n2t.net/addgene:19184 ; RRID:Addgene_19184)
