[The description below was written by a language model from this plasmid's Addgene catalogue record and pLannotate feature annotations shown in this document.]
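Description:
pMOD4 RT-G is a bacterial template plasmid for recombineering, built on the Epicentre pMOD4 backbone and developed as part of a streamlined method for making C. elegans transgenes. It is propagated in E. coli as a low-copy plasmid from an R6K γ origin, which requires the pi initiator protein. It therefore replicates only in pir-expressing strains, and the record specifies a lambda pir host rather than a pir116 one. This conditional replication keeps template carried over into ordinary recombineering strains from persisting there. The backbone carries an AmpR (β-lactamase) gene with its own promoter, and the insert adds tetracycline resistance, so the plasmid is maintained on both drugs. The annotation also picks up two Tn5 mosaic ends typical of the pMOD transposon-construction vectors, along with short fragments (lacZα, bom, rop, lacI, RSF ori, CmR, yuaZ) that appear to be backbone or cloning remnants rather than functional parts.

The payload, cloned between XbaI and EcoRI sites, is the roughly 2.5 kb RT cassette derived from pBAC-RT. It contains the E. coli rpsL gene (ribosomal protein S12) followed by tetA (tetracycline efflux pump). The cassette is flanked on each side by 50 nucleotides of FLAG-GFP sequence, which the feature table detects as short GFP-like fragments. In general use, tetA gives positive selection for insertion of the cassette. Wild-type rpsL confers dominant streptomycin sensitivity in a streptomycin-resistant host, allowing counter-selection for its later removal. The flanking arms suggest a two-step scheme in which the cassette is first inserted at a target site in a genomic clone and then replaced by a FLAG-GFP tag through recombination with those arms, although the record does not spell out these steps.
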