Features (pLannotate 1.2.2; 18 found; start..end, strand, type, name):
      1..30      -  misc_feature   MCS (fragment): pUC18/19 multiple cloning site
     57..96      +  CDS            GFP (fragment): green fluorescent protein
    137..280     +  CDS            yuaZ (fragment): YUAZ_ECO57 - Protein predicted: Swiss-Prot protein existence level 4. From Escherichia coli O157:H7.
    522..893     +  CDS            rpsL (sequence withheld): RS12_ECOLI - Also known as strA. Experimental evidence at protein level: Swiss-Prot protein existence level 1. Cryo-EM studies suggest that S12 contacts the EF-Tu bound tRNA in the A-site during codon-recognition. This contact is most likely broken as the aminoacyl-tRNA moves into the peptidyl transferase center in the 50S subunit. From Escherichia coli (strain K12).
    926..2113    +  CDS            tetA: TCR3_ECOLX - Experimental evidence at protein level: Swiss-Prot protein existence level 1. Resistance to tetracycline by an active tetracycline efflux. This is an energy-dependent process that decreases the accumulation of the antibiotic in whole cells. This protein functions as a metal- tetracycline/H(+) antiporter. From Escherichia coli. This protein is used as a marker in many commonly used cloning vectors, such as pBR322 and pACYC184.
   2259..2276    +  promoter       tet promoter (fragment): E. coli promoter for tetracycline efflux protein gene
   2361..2505    -  CDS            CmR (fragment): chloramphenicol acetyltransferase; cat; confers resistance to chloramphenicol
   2503..2562    +  CDS            AausGFP (fragment): AausGFP is a basic (constitutively fluorescent) long stokes shift fluorescent protein published in 2019, derived from Aequorea australis. It has low acid sensitivity.
   2629..2647    -  misc_feature   Tn5 ME: hyperactive mosaic end for Tn5 transposase recognition (Reznikoff et al., 2004)
   2645..2714    +  CDS            lacZα (fragment): LacZα fragment of β-galactosidase; lacZ fragment
   2720..2819    -  misc_feature   bom (fragment): basis of mobility region from pBR322
   2921..2956    -  CDS            rop (fragment): Rop protein, which maintains plasmids at low copy number; rop
   3051..3155    +  promoter       AmpR promoter: bla
   3156..4016    +  CDS            AmpR: β-lactamase; bla; confers resistance to ampicillin, carbenicillin, and related antibiotics
   4085..4359    +  rep_origin     R6K γ ori (fragment): γ replication origin from E. coli plasmid R6K; requires the R6K initiator protein pi for replication
   4377..4501    +  rep_origin     RSF ori (fragment): Plasmids containing the RSF 1030 origin of replication can be propagated in E. coli cells that contain additional plasmids with compatible origins.
   4503..4551    +  CDS            lacI (fragment): lac repressor; lacI; The lac repressor binds to the lac operator to inhibit transcription in E. coli. This inhibition can be relieved by adding lactose or isopropyl-β-D-thiogalactopyranoside (IPTG).
   4557..4575    +  misc_feature   Tn5 ME: hyperactive mosaic end for Tn5 transposase recognition (Reznikoff et al., 2004)
>Addgene plasmid #19184 | pMOD4 RT-G | depositor full sequence | sequence record 8950 | Author sequence
AAGCTTGCATGCCTGCAGGTCGACTCTAGATGGATTACAAGGACGATGACGATAAGATGAGTAAAGGAGA
AGAACTTTTCACTGGAGTTGTCCCAACATGTCGTCGTAACCTGTAGAACGGAGTAACCTCGGTGTGCGGT
TGTATGCCTGCTGTGGATTGCTGCTGTGTCCTGCTTATCCACAACATTTTGCGCACGGTTATGTGGACAA
AATACCTGGTTACCCAGGCCGTGCCGGCACGTTAACCGGGCTGCATCCGATGCAAGTGTGTCGCTGTCGA
GATATGACGGTGTTCACAAAGTTCCTTAAATTTTACTTTTGGTTACATATTTTTTCTTTTTGAAACCAAA
TCTTTATCTTTGTAGCACTTTCACGGTAGCGAAACGTTAGTTTGAATGGAAAGATGCCTGCAGACACATA
AAGACACCAAACTCTCATCAATAGTTCCGTAAATTTTTATTGACAGAACTTATTGACGGCAGTGGCAGGT
GTCATAAAAAAAACCATGAGGGTAATAAATA
[372 nt withheld, positions 522-893]
TAATGGTTCTCCAACGCAGTCAGGCACCGTGTATGAAATCTAACAATGCGCTCATCGTCATCCTCGGCAC
CGTCACCCTGGATGCTGTAGGCATAGGCTTGGTTATGCCGGTACTGCCGGGCCTCTTGCGGGATATCGTC
CATTCCGACAGCATCGCCAGTCACTATGGCGTGCTGCTAGCGCTATATGCGTTGATGCAATTTCTATGCG
CACCCGTTCTCGGAGCACTGTCCGACCGCTTTGGCCGCCGCCCAGTCCTGCTCGCTTCGCTACTTGGAGC
CACTATCGACTACGCGATCATGGCGACCACACCCGTCCTGTGGATCCTCTACGCCGGACGCATCGTGGCC
GGCATCACCGGCGCCACAGGTGCGGTTGCTGGCGCCTATATCGCCGACATCACCGATGGGGAAGATCGGG
CTCGCCACTTCGGGCTCATGAGCGCTTGTTTCGGCGTGGGTATGGTGGCAGGCCCCGTGGCCGGGGGACT
GTTGGGCGCCATCTCCTTGCATGCACCATTCCTTGCGGCGGCGGTGCTCAACGGCCTCAACCTACTACTG
GGCTGCTTCCTAATGCAGGAGTCGCATAAGGGAGAGCGTCGACCGATGCCCTTGAGAGCCTTCAACCCAG
TCAGCTCCTTCCGGTGGGCGCGGGGCATGACTATCGTCGCCGCACTTATGACTGTCTTCTTTATCATGCA
ACTCGTAGGACAGGTGCCGGCAGCGCTCTGGGTCATTTTCGGCGAGGACCGCTTTCGCTGGAGCGCGACG
ATGATCGGCCTGTCGCTTGCGGTATTCGGAATCTTGCACGCCCTCGCTCAAGCCTTCGTCACTGGTCCCG
CCACCAAACGTTTCGGCGAGAAGCAGGCCATTATCGCCGGCATGGCGGCCGACGCGCTGGGCTACGTCTT
GCTGGCGTTCGCGACGCGAGGCTGGATGGCCTTCCCCATTATGATTCTTCTCGCTTCCGGCGGCATCGGG
ATGCCCGCGTTGCAGGCCATGCTGTCCAGGCAGGTAGATGACGACCATCAGGGACAGCTTCAAGGATCGC
TCGCGGCTCTTACCAGCCTAACTTCGATCACTGGACCGCTGATCGTCACGGCGATTTATGCCGCCTCGGC
GAGCACATGGAACGGGTTGGCATGGATTGTAGGCGCCGCCCTATACCTTGTCTGCCTCCCCGCGTTGCGT
CGCGGTGCATGGAGCCGGGCCACCTCGACCTGAATGGAAGCCGGCGGCACCTCGCTAACGGATTCACCAC
TCCAAGAATTGGAGCCAATCAATTCTTGCGGAGAACTGTGAATGCGCAAACCAACCCTTGGCAGAACATA
TCCATCGCGTCCGCCATCTCGACCAATTCTCATGTTTGACAGCTTATCATCGAATTTCTGCCATTCATCC
GCTTATTATCACTTATTCAGGCGTAGCAACCAGGCGTTTAAGGGCACCAATAACTGCCTTAAAAAAATTA
CGCCCCGCCCTGCCACTCATCGCAGTACTGTTGTAATTCATTAAGCATTCTGCCGACATGGAAGCCATCA
CAAACGGCATGATGAACCTGAATCGCCAGCGGCATCAGCACCTTGTCGCCTTGCGTATAATATTTGCCCA
TGCTTCTTGAGTTTGTAACAGCTGCTGGGATTACACATGGCATGGACGAACTATACAAAAGCCCACAAGC
TTTGAATTCGAGCCAATATGCGAGAACACCCGAGAAAATTCATCGATGATGGTTGAGATGTGTATAAGAG
ACAGCTGTCGTAATAGCGAAGAGGCCCGCACCGATCGCCCTTCCCAACAGTTGCGCAGCCTGAATGGCGA
ATGGCGCCTGATGCGGTATTTTCTCCTTACGCATCTGTGCGGTATTTCACACCGCATATGGTGCACTCTC
AGTACAATCTGCTCTGATGCCGCATAGTTAAGCCAGCCCCGACACCCGCCAACACCCGCTGACGCGCCCT
GACGGGCTTGTCTGCTCCCGGCATCCGCTTACAGACAAGCTGTGACCGTCTCCGGGAGCTGCATGTGTCA
GAGGTTTTCACCGTCATCACCGAAACGCGCGAGACGAAAGGGCCTCGTGATACGCCTATTTTTATAGGTT
AATGTCATGATAATAATGGTTTCTTAGACGTCAGGTGGCACTTTTCGGGGAAATGTGCGCGGAACCCCTA
TTTGTTTATTTTTCTAAATACATTCAAATATGTATCCGCTCATGAGACAATAACCCTGATAAATGCTTCA
ATAATATTGAAAAAGGAAGAGTATGAGTATTCAACATTTCCGTGTCGCCCTTATTCCCTTTTTTGCGGCA
TTTTGCCTTCCTGTTTTTGCTCACCCAGAAACGCTGGTGAAAGTAAAAGATGCTGAAGATCAGTTGGGTG
CACGAGTGGGTTACATCGAACTGGATCTCAACAGCGGTAAGATCCTTGAGAGTTTTCGCCCCGAAGAACG
TTTTCCAATGATGAGCACTTTTAAAGTTCTGCTATGTGGCGCGGTATTATCCCGTATTGACGCCGGGCAA
GAGCAACTCGGTCGCCGCATACACTATTCTCAGAATGACTTGGTTGAGTACTCACCAGTCACAGAAAAGC
ATCTTACGGATGGCATGACAGTAAGAGAATTATGCAGTGCTGCCATAACCATGAGTGATAACACTGCGGC
CAACTTACTTCTGACAACGATCGGAGGACCGAAGGAGCTAACCGCTTTTTTGCACAACATGGGGGATCAT
GTAACTCGCCTTGATCGTTGGGAACCGGAGCTGAATGAAGCCATACCAAACGACGAGCGTGACACCACGA
TGCCTGTAGCAATGGCAACAACGTTGCGCAAACTATTAACTGGCGAACTACTTACTCTAGCTTCCCGGCA
ACAATTAATAGACTGGATGGAGGCGGATAAAGTTGCAGGACCACTTCTGCGCTCGGCCCTTCCGGCTGGC
TGGTTTATTGCTGATAAATCTGGAGCCGGTGAGCGTGGGTCTCGCGGTATCATTGCAGCACTGGGGCCAG
ATGGTAAGCCCTCCCGTATCGTAGTTATCTACACGACGGGGAGTCAGGCAACTATGGATGAACGAAATAG
ACAGATCGCTGAGATAGGTGCCTCACTGATTAAGCATTGGTAACTGTCAGACCAAGTTTACTCATATATA
CTTTAGATTGATTTAAAACTTCATTTTTAATTTGTGCATCCGAAGATCAGCAGTTCAACCTGTTGATAGT
ACGTACTAAGCTCTCATGTTTCACGTACTAAGCTCTCATGTTTAACGTACTAAGCTCTCATGTTTAACGA
ACTAAACCCTCATGGCTAACGTACTAAGCTCTCATGGCTAACGTACTAAGCTCTCATGGCTAACGTACTA
AGCTCTCATGTTTGAACAATAAAATTAATATAAATCAGCAACTTAAATAGCCTCTAAGGTTTTAAGTTTT
ATAAGAAAAAAAAGAATATATAAGGCTTTTAAAGCTAGCTTTTAAGGTTTCACCATGTTCTTTCCTGCGT
TATCCCCTGATTCTGTGGATAACCGTATTACCGCCTTTGAGTGAGCTGATACCGCTCGCCGCAGCCGAAC
GACCGAGCGCAGCGAGTCAGTGAGCGAGGAAGCGGAAGAGCGCCCAATACGCAAACCGCCTCTCCCCGCG
CGTTGGCCGATTCATTAAGACAGCTGTCTCTTATACACATCTCAACCCTGAAGCTCTTGTTGGCTAGTGC
GTAGTCGTTGGC
