>Addgene plasmid #19184 | pMOD4 RT-G | addgene partial sequence | sequence record 24980 | pBRrevBam 5'-GGTGATGTCGGCGATATAGG-3'
NNATGGGCGGTGAGCCGGCCACGATGNGTNCGGCGNTANAGGATCCACAGGACGGGTGTGGTCNCNTTGA
TCGCGTANTCGATAGTGGCTCCAAGTAGCGAAGCGAGCAGGACTGGGCGGCGGCCAAAGCGGTCGGACAG
TGCTCCGANAACGGGTGCGCATAGAAATTGCATCAACGCATATAGCGCTAGCANTCACGCCATAGTGACT
GGCGATGCTGTCGGAATGGACGATATCCCGCAAGAGGCCCGGCAGTACCGGCATAACCAAGCCTATGCCT
ACAGCATCCAGGGTGACGGTGCCGAGGATGACGATGAGCGCATTGTTAGATTTCATACACGGTGCCTGAC
TGCGTTGGAGAACCATTAAGCCTTAN
[123 nt withheld, positions 377-499]
N
[79 nt withheld, positions 501-579]
NGGCATACTTTACGCAGCGCGNAGTTCGGTTTTTTAGTAGTGGTAGTATATACACGAGTACATACGCCAC
GNTTTTGCGGGCTGGCTTCCAGCGCAGGCANGTTCCTTTTGGGAACTTTGCGAGCACGTGGTTTTGCGTA
CCANCTGGTTACTGTTCCATNATTTATTACCCTCATNGTTTTTTTATGANACCTNCCCATGC
